Addgene plasmid #43708: III-TGGC
Depositing lab: Chad Cowan & Kiran Musunuru. Depositing organization: Harvard University. Publication: A TALEN Genome-Editing System for Generating Human Stem Cell-Based Disease Models. Ding Q, Lee YK, Schaefer EA, Peters DT, Veres A, Kim K, Kuperwasser N, Motola DL, Meissner TB, Hendriks WT, Trevisan M, Gupta RM, Moisan A, Banks E, Friesen M, Schinzel RT, Xia F, Tang A, Xia Y, Figueroa E, Wann A, Ahfeldt T, Daheron L, Zhang F, Rubin LL, Peng LF, Chung RT, Musunuru K, Cowan CA. Cell Stem Cell. 2012 Dec 12. pii: S1934-5909(12)00645-5. doi: 10.1016/j.stem.2012.11.011. PubMed 23246482.
Backbone
  Vector backbone: pCRII-TOPO
  Backbone manufacturer: Invitrogen
  Backbone size w/o insert (bp): 3973
  Vector type: Bacterial Cloning
Growth in bacteria
  Bacterial resistance: Ampicillin and Kanamycin, 100 & 50 μg/mL
  Growth temperature: 37°C
  Growth strain: Top10
  Copy number: High Copy
Gene/Insert
  Gene/Insert name: III-TGGC
  Species: Synthetic
  Insert size (bp): 426
  Cloning method: TOPO Cloning
  Sequencing primers: 5′ T7; 3′ M13-rev
Terms and licenses: Academic/Nonprofit Terms; Industry Terms: Not Available to Industry
How to cite: III-TGGC was a gift from Chad Cowan & Kiran Musunuru (Addgene plasmid # 43708 ; http://n2t.net/addgene:43708 ; RRID:Addgene_43708)
