[The description below was written by a language model from this plasmid's Addgene catalogue record.]
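Description:
III-TGGC is a bacterial cloning plasmid built on the commercial pCRII-TOPO backbone (about 4 kb without insert), into which a 426 bp synthetic fragment was introduced by TOPO cloning. It is a high-copy plasmid maintained in E. coli and is recorded as conferring resistance to both ampicillin and kanamycin, consistent with the dual markers carried by this backbone. The insert is flanked by standard T7 and M13-reverse priming sites, which are listed for sequence verification. No feature table is provided, so the positions of the origin, resistance genes and insert boundaries cannot be described from the record.

The record does not state what the insert encodes beyond its name and synthetic origin. The associated publication describes a TALEN genome-editing system for generating human stem cell-based disease models. In that context, the name and size suggest a pre-assembled block of four TAL effector repeat modules, with "TGGC" indicating the four DNA bases recognised and "III" indicating the block's position within a larger repeat array. A TAL repeat is roughly 100 bp, so four repeats would fit a fragment of this length, but this reading is an inference rather than a stated fact.

If so, the plasmid would act as one library component, supplying a multimer fragment to be joined in order with others into a TALEN expression backbone carrying the nuclease domain. The plasmid has no mammalian promoter or expression elements recorded and appears to be purely a storage and propagation vector for the synthetic fragment, not a construct intended for direct use in cells.
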