>Addgene plasmid #43708 | III-TGGC | depositor partial sequence | sequence record 58973 | III-TGGC sequence 426 bps
CGTCTCGGCTCACCCCAGAGCAGGTCGTGGCCATTGCCTCGAATGGAGGGGGCAAACAGGCGTTGGAAAC
CGTACAACGATTGCTGCCGGTGCTGTGCCAAGCGCACGGACTCACCCCAGAGCAGGTCGTGGCAATCGCG
AGCAATAACGGCGGAAAACAGGCTTTGGAAACGGTGCAGAGGCTCCTTCCAGTGCTGTGCCAAGCGCACG
GCCTCACCCCAGAGCAGGTCGTGGCAATCGCGAGCAATAACGGCGGAAAACAGGCTTTGGAAACGGTGCA
GAGGCTCCTTCCAGTGCTGTGCCAAGCGCACGGATTAACCCCAGAGCAGGTCGTGGCGATCGCAAGCCAC
GACGGAGGAAAGCAAGCCTTGGAAACAGTACAGAGGCTGTTGCCTGTGCTGTGCCAAGCGCACGGACTCA
GAGACG
