>Addgene plasmid #43708 | III-TGGC | addgene partial sequence | sequence record 61787 | M13-F20 5'-TGTAAAACGACGGCCAGT-3'
TTGGGCGATTGGGCCCTCTGATGCATGCTCGAGCGGCCGCCAGTGTGATGGATATCTGCAGAATTCGCCC
TTGATGCCGTCCTAGCGCGTCTCGGCTCACCCCAGAGCAGGTCGTGGCCATTGCCTCGAATGGAGGGGGC
AAACAGGCGTTGGAAACCGTACAACGATTGCTGCCGGTGCTGTGCCAAGCGCACGGACTCACCCCAGAGC
AGGTCGTGGCAATCGCGAGCAATAACGGCGGAAAACAGGCTTTGGAAACGGTGCAGAGGCTCCTTCCAGT
GCTGTGCCAAGCGCACGGCCTCACCCCAGAGCAGGTCGTGGCAATCGCGAGCAATAACGGCGGAAAACAG
GCTTTGGAAACGGTGCAGAGGCTCCTTCCAGTGCTGTGCCAAGCGCACGGATTAACCCCAGAGCAGGTCG
TGGCGATCGCAAGCCACGACGGAGGAAAGCAAGCCTTGGAAACAGTACAGAGGCTGTTGCCTGTGCTGTG
CCAAGCGCACGGACTCAGAGACGTGGGCACAGGAAAGATACTTAAGGGCGAATTCCAGCACACTGGGCGG
CCGTTACTAGTGGGATCCGAGCTCGGTACCAAGCTTGATGCATAGCTTGAGTATTCTATAGTGTCACCTA
AATAGCTTGGCGTAATCATGGTCATAGCTGTTTCCTGTGTGAAATTGTTATCCGCTCACAATTCCACACA
ACATACGAGCCGGAAGCATAAAGTGTAAAGCCTGGGGTGCCTAATGAGTGAGCTAACTCACATTAATTGC
GTTGCGCTCACTGCCCGCTTTCCAGTCGGGAAACCTGTCGTGCCAGCTGCATTAATGAATCGGCCAACGC
GCGGGGAGAGGCGGTTTGCGTATTGGGCGCTCTTCCGCTTCCTCGCTCACTGACTCGCT
